Addgene plasmid #72293: pRK5-HA-FNIP1
Purpose: overexpression
Depositing lab: David Sabatini. Depositing organization: Whitehead Institute for Biomedical Research. Publication: The folliculin tumor suppressor is a GAP for the RagC/D GTPases that signal amino acid levels to mTORC1. Tsun ZY, Bar-Peled L, Chantranupong L, Zoncu R, Wang T, Kim C, Spooner E, Sabatini DM. Mol Cell. 2013 Nov 21;52(4):495-505. doi: 10.1016/j.molcel.2013.09.016. Epub 2013 Oct 3. PubMed 24095279.
Backbone
  Vector backbone: pRK5
  Vector type: Mammalian Expression
Growth in bacteria
  Bacterial resistance: Ampicillin, 100 μg/mL
  Growth temperature: 37°C
  Growth strain: DH5alpha
  Copy number: Unknown
Gene/Insert
  Gene/Insert name: FNIP1
  Species: H. sapiens (human)
  Insert size (bp): 3501
  GenBank ID: NM_133372.2
  Entrez Gene: FNIP1
  Promoter: CMV
  Tag / fusion protein: HA (N terminal on backbone)
  Cloning method: Restriction Enzyme; 5′ cloning site Sal1 (unknown if destroyed); 3′ cloning site Not1 (unknown if destroyed)
  Sequencing primers: 5′ ATT TAG GTG ACA CTA TAG; 3′ TGT AAC CAT TAT AAG CTG
Terms and licenses: Academic/Nonprofit Terms; Industry Terms: Not Available to Industry
How to cite: pRK5-HA-FNIP1 was a gift from David Sabatini (Addgene plasmid # 72293 ; http://n2t.net/addgene:72293 ; RRID:Addgene_72293)
