[The description below was written by a language model from this plasmid's Addgene catalogue record.]
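Description:
pRK5-HA-FNIP1 is a mammalian expression plasmid built on the pRK5 backbone for overexpressing human FNIP1 (folliculin-interacting protein 1) in cultured cells. It is propagated in E. coli under ampicillin selection. The record gives no feature table and lists the copy number as unknown, so the bacterial origin of replication, polyadenylation signal and other backbone elements are not documented here. No mammalian selection marker is listed, which fits use by transient transfection, although the record does not say this explicitly.

The payload is the human FNIP1 coding sequence, an insert of about 3.5 kb corresponding to a RefSeq mRNA entry. It was placed between SalI and NotI sites by restriction cloning, and it is not recorded whether those sites survived. Transcription is driven by the CMV promoter, a strong constitutive promoter in most mammalian cell lines. An HA epitope tag supplied by the backbone is fused to the N terminus of FNIP1, so the protein can be detected by immunoblotting or immunofluorescence and recovered by anti-HA immunoprecipitation without an FNIP1-specific antibody.

The stated purpose is simply overexpression. The associated publication concerns the folliculin tumor suppressor acting as a GTPase-activating protein for the RagC/D GTPases, which signal amino acid levels to mTORC1. FNIP1 is a known binding partner of folliculin, so the construct is suited to expressing tagged FNIP1 for studies of protein interactions and nutrient signalling in this pathway.
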