>Addgene plasmid #72293 | pRK5-HA-FNIP1 | depositor partial sequence | sequence record 132272 | insert
ATGGCCCCTACGCTGTTCCAGAAGCTCTTCAGCAAGAGGACCGGGCTGGGCGCGCCCGGCCGCGACGCCC
GGGACCCAGATTGCGGGTTCAGTTGGCCTTTACCAGAGTTTGATCCAAGCCAGATTCGACTGATTGTATA
TCAAGACTGTGAAAGACGAGGGAGAAATGTTTTGTTTGACTCCAGTGTTAAGAGAAGAAATGAGGACATA
TCAGTATCGAAACTCTGCAGTGATGCTCAAGTTAAAGTCTTTGGGAAATGCTGCCAACTGAAACCTGGAG
GAGACAGTTCTTCCTCTTTAGATAGTTCTGTGACTTCATCTTCTGATATAAAAGACCAGTGTCTTAAGTA
CCAGGGTTCTCGGTGCTCTTCTGATGCCAATATGCTTGGAGAGATGATGTTTGGCTCAGTAGCAATGAGC
TACAAAGGATCCACCTTAAAAATTCATCAGATTCGTTCCCCTCCACAGCTCATGCTCAGCAAAGTGTTTA
CTGCTCGGACTGGCAGCAGTATTTGTGGGAGTCTCAATACGCTACAAGATAGTCTTGAATTCATCAATCA
GGACAACAATACATTAAAGGCTGATAATAACACAGTTATTAATGGACTGCTTGGAAATATAGGTCTTTCA
CAGTTCTGCAGCCCCAGGCGGGCATTCTCTGAGCAGGGTCCGCTCCGCCTGATCAGGAGCGCCTCTTTCT
TTGCAGTTCACAGCAACCCAATGGACATGCCTGGAAGAGAGCTCAATGAGGACAGAGACAGTGGCATAGC
ACGGTCTGCATCTCTCAGCAGCTTGCTGATCACTCCATTTCCTTCCCCAAACTCCTCACTTACCCGAAGT
TGTGCCAGCAGCTACCAGCGACGTTGGCGACGCAGCCAAACAACAAGTTTGGAAAATGGGGTATTTCCTA
GATGGTCTATAGAAGAAAGCTTTAATCTCTCAGATGAAAGCTGTGGCCCTAACCCAGGAATTGTGCGGAA
AAAGAAGATTGCAATTGGGGTAATCTTTTCATTGTCCAAAGATGAAGATGAAAATAACAAATTTAATGAA
TTCTTTTTTTCACATTTTCCTCTCTTTGAAAGCCACATGAACAAATTAAAGAGTGCAATAGAACAGGCTA
TGAAAATGAGCCGGAGATCAGCTGATGCCAGTCAGAGAAGTTTGGCATATAATCGAATAGTTGATGCCCT
AAATGAATTCAGAACAACAATTTGTAATCTTTACACGATGCCACGAATTGGAGAACCTGTCTGGCTTACA
ATGATGTCGGGGACTCCAGAAAAGAACCACCTTTGCTATCGTTTCATGAAGGAGTTCACCTTTCTAATGG
AAAATGCTTCCAAAAATCAATTCTTGCCAGCTCTCATTACTGCAGTTCTGACCAATCATCTTGCCTGGGT
TCCAACAGTCATGCCAAATGGACAACCACCTATAAAAATATTTTTAGAAAAGCATTCCTCTCAGAGTGTG
GACATGTTGGCAAAGACTCATCCATATAACCCACTTTGGGCACAACTGGGAGACTTGTATGGCGCTATTG
GCTCTCCCGTACGGTTAGCAAGGACTGTGGTAGTTGGCAAACGACAAGACATGGTCCAGAGGCTACTTTA
TTTTCTTACTTATTTTATAAGATGCTCTGAACTTCAAGAAACGCATCTTTTAGAAAATGGAGAAGATGAA
GCCATCGTTATGCCAGGCACAGTAATTACTACCACTTTAGAGAAAGGTGAAATAGAAGAATCAGAGTATG
TCCTTGTCACAATGCATAGAAACAAAAGCAGTTTGCTCTTTAAAGAGTCAGAAGAAATTAGAACTCCCAA
TTGTAACTGTAAATATTGCAGTCATCCACTCCTTGGGCAAAATGTAGAGAACATTTCACAACAAGAGAGA
GAAGATATTCAAAACAGCTCTAAGGAGCTGCTAGGAATTTCAGATGAGTGCCGGATGATTTCTCCTTCTG
ACTGCCAAGAAGAAAATGCTGTTGATGTTAAACAGTACAGAGATAAATTAAGAACTTGCTTTGACGCCAA
GTTAGAGACAGTTGTTTGCACAGGATCTGTTCCAGTAGACAAATGTGCATTGTCAGAGTCAGGCTTAGAG
TCAACAGAGGAAACATGGCAGAGTGAGAAGTTGCTGGATTCAGACAGTCACACAGGCAAAGCAATGAGAT
CCACAGGAATGGTTGTGGAAAAAAAACCTCCAGATAAGATTGTGCCTGCTTCATTTTCTTGTGAGGCTGC
CCAGACAAAGGTTACTTTCCTGATTGGGGATTCTATGTCACCTGATTCAGATACTGAGCTTCGAAGTCAG
GCAGTGGTGGATCAGATTACCAGACATCACACCAAACCATTGAAGGAAGAAAGAGGGGCTATTGATCAGC
ATCAAGAAACTAAACAAACAACCAAGGACCAATCTGGAGAGTCTGATACACAGAACATGGTTTCTGAAGA
GCCCTGTGAACTTCCCTGTTGGAATCATTCAGACCCAGAAAGCATGAGCTTATTCGACGAATATTTTAAT
GATGATTCAATCGAAACCAGGACTATTGATGATGTTCCATTTAAAACAAGTACAGATAGTAAAGACCATT
GCTGTATGTTAGAGTTTTCAAAAATATTGTGTACAAAAAATAACAAGCAGAACAATGAATTTTGTAAATG
TATAGAAACAGTTCCCCAAGATTCATGTAAAACCTGCTTTCCTCAGCAGGACCAAAGAGATACACTCTCC
ATTCTTGTCCCCCATGGGGATAAAGAGAGTTCAGATAAAAAAATTGCTGTAGGAACTGAATGGGACATTC
CAAGAAATGAAAGTTCAGACAGTGCCCTTGGGGATAGTGAAAGTGAAGATACAGGTCATGATATGACTAG
ACAAGTTAGCAGTTATTATGGAGGAGAGCAAGAAGATTGGGCAGAAGAGGATGAGATACCTTTTCCTGGG
TCAAAGTTAATCGAAGTGAGTGCTGTTCAGCCCAACATTGCCAACTTCGGGAGGTCCTTGCTGGGTGGCT
ACTGCTCATCTTATGTGCCTGACTTTGTTCTTCAAGGAATTGGGAGTGATGAGAGGTTCCGTCAGTGTCT
GATGTCAGATTTATCTCATGCTGTGCAGCATCCAGTTTTGGATGAACCAATAGCAGAAGCTGTCTGTATT
ATAGCTGACATGGATAAATGGACTGTTCAAGTGGCCAGTAGCCAGAGACGAGTGACAGATAATAAATTGG
GAAAGGAAGTATTGGTTTCCAGTCTTGTTTCCAATCTGCTTCATTCCACACTTCAGCTTTATAAGCATAA
CTTGTCTCCAAATTTTTGTGTAATGCATCTTGAAGACCGGTTGCAGGAGCTATACTTCAAAAGTAAAATG
CTGTCTGAATACCTGAGGGGGCAGATGCGTGTTCATGTCAAGGAGCTGGGAGTGGTTCTGGGGATTGAAT
CCAGTGATCTTCCACTTCTGGCTGCTGTAGCAAGCACTCACTCTCCATATGTTGCACAAATACTCCTTTA
A
