>Addgene plasmid #72293 | pRK5-HA-FNIP1 | addgene partial sequence | sequence record 135165 | SP6 5'-ATTTAGGTGACACTATAG-3'
TCCACTCCCAGGTCCAACTGCACCTCGGTTCTATCGATTGAATTCCCGAACCGACAGTCGGTCTCTTCAC
CAAGGCCATTCGCGCCACCATGGGCTACCCCTATGATGTGCCTGACTACGCAGATCTCAATGGTGGTGGT
GGTGGGTCGACGATGGCCCCTACGCTGTTCCAGAAGCTCTTCAGCAAGAGGACCGGGCTGGGCGCGCCCG
GCCGCGACGCCCGGGACCCAGATTGCGGGTTCAGTTGGCCTTTACCAGAGTTTGATCCAAGCCAGATTCG
ACTGATTGTATATCAAGACTGTGAAAGACGAGGGAGAAATGTTTTGTTTGACTCCAGTGTTAAGAGAAGA
AATGAGGACATATCAGTATCGAAACTCTGCAGTGATGCTCAAGTTAAAGTCTTTGGGAAATGCTGCCAAC
TGAAACCTGGAGGAGACAGTTCTTCCTCTTTAGATAGTTCTGTGACTTCATCTTCTGATATAAAAGACCA
GTGTCTTAAGTACCAGGGTTCTCGGTGCTCTTCTGATGCCAATATGCTTGGAGAGATGATGTTTGGCTCA
GTAGCAATGAGCTACAAAGGATCCACCTTAAAAATTCATCAGATTCGTTCCCCTCCACAGCTCATGCTCA
GCAAAGTGTTTACTGCTCGGACTGGCAGCAGTATTTGTGGGAGTCTCAATACGCTACAAGATAGTCTTGA
ATTCATCAATCAGGACAACAATACATTAAAGGCTGATAATAACACAGTTATTAATGGACTGCTTGGAAAT
ATAGGTCTTTCACAGTTCTGCAGCCCCAGGCGGGCATTCTCTGAGCAGGGTCCGCTCCGCCTGATCAGGA
GCGCCTCTTTCTTTGCAGTTCACAGCAACCCAATGGACATGCCTGG
