>Addgene plasmid #72293 | pRK5-HA-FNIP1 | addgene partial sequence | sequence record 135166 | GFP-ASO 5'-TTGTAACCATTATAAGCTGC-3'
AGCTGGGGATCCTTACTTACTTAGCGGCCGCTTAAAGGAGTATTTGTGCAACATATGGAGAGTGAGTGCT
TGCTACAGCAGCCAGAAGTGGAAGATCACTGGATTCAATCCCCAGAACCACTCCCAGCTCCTTGACATGA
ACACGCATCTGCCCCCTCAGGTATTCAGACAGCATTTTACTTTTGAAGTATAGCTCCTGCAACCGGTCTT
CAAGATGCATTACACAAAAATTTGGAGACAAGTTATGCTTATAAAGCTGAAGTGTGGAATGAAGCAGATT
GGAAACAAGACTGGAAACCAATACTTCCTTTCCCAATTTATTATCTGTCACTCGTCTCTGGCTACTGGCC
ACTTGAACAGTCCATTTATCCATGTCAGCTATAATACAGACAGCTTCTGCTATTGGTTCATCCAAAACTG
GATGCTGCACAGCATGAGATAAATCTGACATCAGACACTGACGGAACCTCTCATCACTCCCAATTCCTTG
AAGAACAAAGTCAGGCACATAAGATGAGCAGTAGCCACCCAGCAAGGACCTCCCGAAGTTGGCAATGTTG
GGCTGAACAGCACTCACTTCGATTAACTTTGACCCAGGAAAAGGTATCTCATCCTCTTCTGCCCAATCTT
CTTGCTCTCCTCCATAATAACTGCTAACTTGTCTAGTCATATCATGACCTGTATCTTCACTTTCACTATC
CCCAAGGGCACTGTCTGAACTTTCATTTCTTGGAATGTCCCATTCAGTTCCTACAGCAATTTTTTTATCT
GAACTCTCTTTATCCCCATGGGGGACAAGAATGGAGAGTGTATCTCTTTGGTCCTGCTGAGGAAAGCAGG
TTTTACATGAATCTTGGGGAACTGTTTCTATACATTTACAAAATTCATTG
